>Addgene plasmid #232898 | pML107-VHT1 | addgene full sequence | sequence record 462142 | Addgene NGS Result
GTAAAACGACGGCCAGTGAGCGCGCGTAATACGACTCACTATAGGGCGAATTGGGTACCGGGCCCCCCCT
CGAGGTCGACGGTATCGATAAGCTTGATATCGAATTCAGTCTACTAGTCAGTTCGAGTTTATCATTATCA
ATACTGCCATTTCAAAGAATACGTAAATAATTAATAGTAGTGATTTTCCTAACTTTATTTAGTCAAAAAA
TTAGCCTTTTAATTCTGCTGTAACCCGTACATGCCCAAAATAGGGGGCGGGTTACACAGAATATATAACA
TCGTAGGTGTCTGGGTGAACAGTTTATTCCTGGCATCCACTAAATATAATGGAGCCCGCTTTTTAAGCTG
GCATCCAGAAAAAAAAAGAATCCCAGCACCAAAATATTGTTTTCTTCACCAACCATCAGTTCATAGGTCC
ATTCTCTTAGCGCAACTACAGAGAACAGGGGCACAAACAGGCAAAAAACGGGCACAACCTCAATGGAGTG
ATGCAACCTGCCTGGAGTAAATGATGACACAAGGCAATTGACCCACGCATGTATCTATCTCATTTTCTTA
CACCTTCTATTACCTTCTGCTCTCTCTGATTTGGAAAAAGCTGAAAAAAAAGGTTGAAACCAGTTCCCTG
AAATTATTCCCCTACTTGACTAATAAGTATATAAAGACGGTAGGTATTGATTGTAATTCTGTAAATCTAT
TTCTTAAACTTCTTAAATTCTACTTTTATAGTTAGTCTTTTTTTTAGTTTTAAAACACCAAGAACTTAGT
TTCGAATAAACACACATAAACAAACAAAAGATCTGATATGGATCGAATTAGATCTCGCCACCATGGACAA
GAAGTATTCTATCGGACTGGACATCGGGACTAATAGCGTCGGGTGGGCCGTCATCACTGACGAGTACAAG
GTGCCCTCTAAGAAGTTCAAGGTGCTCGGGAACACCGACCGGCATTCCATCAAGAAAAATCTGATCGGAG
CTCTCCTCTTTGATTCAGGGGAGACCGCTGAAGCAACCCGCCTCAAGCGGACTGCTAGACGGCGGTACAC
CAGGAGGAAGAACCGGATTTGTTACCTTCAAGAGATATTCTCCAACGAAATGGCAAAGGTCGACGACAGC
TTCTTCCATAGGCTGGAAGAATCATTCCTCGTGGAAGAGGATAAGAAGCATGAACGGCATCCCATCTTCG
GTAATATCGTCGACGAGGTGGCCTATCACGAGAAATACCCAACCATCTACCATCTTCGCAAAAAGCTGGT
GGACTCAACCGACAAGGCAGACCTCCGGCTTATCTACCTGGCCCTGGCCCACATGATTAAGTTCAGAGGC
CACTTCCTGATCGAGGGCGACCTCAATCCTGACAATAGCGATGTGGATAAACTGTTCATCCAGCTGGTGC
AGACTTACAACCAGCTCTTTGAAGAGAACCCCATCAATGCAAGCGGAGTCGATGCCAAGGCCATTCTGTC
AGCCCGGCTGTCAAAGAGCCGCAGACTTGAGAATCTTATCGCTCAGCTGCCGGGTGAAAAGAAAAATGGA
CTGTTCGGGAACCTGATTGCTCTTTCACTTGGGCTGACTCCCAATTTCAAGTCTAATTTCGACCTGGCAG
AGGATGCCAAGCTGCAACTGTCCAAGGACACCTATGATGACGATCTCGACAACCTCCTGGCCCAGATCGG
TGACCAATACGCCGACCTTTTCCTTGCTGCTAAGAATCTTTCTGACGCCATCCTGCTGTCTGACATTCTC
CGCGTGAACACTGAAATCACCAAGGCCCCTCTTTCAGCTTCAATGATTAAGCGGTATGATGAGCACCACC
AGGACCTGACCCTGCTTAAGGCACTCGTCCGGCAGCAGCTTCCGGAGAAGTACAAGGAAATCTTCTTTGA
CCAGTCAAAGAATGGATACGCCGGCTACATCGACGGAGGTGCCTCCCAAGAGGAATTTTATAAGTTTATC
AAACCTATCCTTGAGAAGATGGACGGCACCGAAGAGCTCCTCGTGAAACTGAATCGGGAGGATCTGCTGC
GGAAGCAGCGCACTTTCGACAATGGGAGCATTCCCCACCAGATCCATCTTGGGGAGCTTCACGCCATCCT
TCGGCGCCAAGAGGACTTCTACCCCTTTCTTAAGGACAACAGGGAGAAGATTGAGAAAATTCTCACTTTC
CGCATCCCCTACTACGTGGGACCCCTCGCCAGAGGAAATAGCCGGTTTGCTTGGATGACCAGAAAGTCAG
AAGAAACTATCACTCCCTGGAACTTCGAAGAGGTGGTGGACAAGGGAGCCAGCGCTCAGTCATTCATCGA
ACGGATGACTAACTTCGATAAGAACCTCCCCAATGAGAAGGTCCTGCCGAAACATTCCCTGCTCTACGAG
TACTTTACCGTGTACAACGAGCTGACCAAGGTGAAATATGTCACCGAAGGGATGAGGAAGCCCGCATTCC
TGTCAGGCGAACAAAAGAAGGCAATTGTGGACCTTCTGTTCAAGACCAATAGAAAGGTGACCGTGAAGCA
GCTGAAGGAGGACTATTTCAAGAAAATTGAATGCTTCGACTCTGTGGAGATTAGCGGGGTCGAAGATCGG
TTCAACGCAAGCCTGGGTACCTACCATGATCTGCTTAAGATCATCAAGGACAAGGATTTTCTGGACAATG
AGGAGAAAGAGGACATCCTTGAGGACATTGTCCTGACTCTCACTCTGTTCGAGGACCGGGAAATGATCGA
GGAGAGGCTTAAGACCTACGCCCATCTGTTCGACGATAAAGTGATGAAGCAACTTAAACGGAGAAGATAT
ACCGGATGGGGACGCCTTAGCCGCAAACTCATCAACGGAATCCGGGACAAACAGAGCGGAAAGACCATTC
TTGATTTCCTTAAGAGCGACGGATTCGCTAATCGCAACTTCATGCAACTTATCCATGATGATTCCCTGAC
CTTTAAGGAGGACATCCAGAAGGCCCAAGTGTCTGGACAAGGTGACTCACTGCACGAGCATATCGCAAAT
CTGGCTGGTTCACCCGCTATTAAGAAGGGTATTCTCCAGACCGTGAAAGTCGTGGACGAGCTGGTCAAGG
TGATGGGTCGCCATAAACCAGAGAACATTGTCATCGAGATGGCCAGGGAAAACCAGACTACCCAGAAGGG
ACAGAAGAACAGCAGGGAGCGGATGAAAAGAATTGAGGAAGGGATTAAGGAGCTCGGGTCACAGATCCTT
AAAGAGCACCCGGTGGAAAACACCCAGCTTCAGAATGAGAAGCTCTATCTGTACTACCTTCAAAATGGAC
GCGATATGTATGTGGACCAAGAGCTTGATATCAACAGGCTCTCAGACTACGACGTGGACCACATCGTCCC
TCAGAGCTTCCTCAAAGACGACTCAATTGACAATAAGGTGCTGACTCGCTCAGACAAGAACCGGGGAAAG
TCAGATAACGTGCCCTCAGAGGAAGTCGTGAAAAAGATGAAGAACTATTGGCGCCAGCTTCTGAACGCAA
AGCTAATCACTCAGCGGAAGTTCGACAATCTCACTAAGGCTGAGAGGGGCGGACTGAGCGAACTGGACAA
AGCAGGATTCATTAAACGGCAACTTGTGGAGACTCGGCAGATTACTAAACATGTAGCCCAAATCCTTGAC
TCACGCATGAATACCAAGTACGACGAAAACGACAAACTTATCCGCGAGGTGAAGGTGATTACCCTGAAGT
CCAAGCTGGTCAGCGATTTCAGAAAGGACTTTCAATTCTACAAAGTGCGGGAGATCAATAACTATCATCA
TGCTCATGACGCATATCTGAATGCCGTGGTGGGAACCGCCCTAATCAAGAAGTACCCAAAGCTGGAAAGC
GAGTTCGTGTACGGAGACTACAAGGTCTACGACGTGCGCAAGATGATTGCCAAATCTGAGCAGGAGATCG
GAAAGGCCACCGCAAAGTACTTCTTCTACAGCAACATCATGAATTTCTTCAAGACCGAAATCACCCTTGC
AAACGGTGAGATCCGGAAGAGGCCGCTCATCGAGACTAATGGGGAGACTGGCGAAATCGTGTGGGACAAG
GGCAGAGATTTCGCTACCGTGCGCAAAGTGCTTTCTATGCCTCAAGTGAACATCGTGAAGAAAACCGAGG
TGCAAACCGGAGGCTTTTCTAAGGAATCAATCCTCCCCAAGCGCAACTCCGACAAGCTCATTGCAAGGAA
GAAGGATTGGGACCCTAAGAAGTACGGCGGATTCGATTCACCAACTGTGGCTTATTCTGTCCTGGTCGTG
GCTAAGGTGGAAAAAGGAAAGTCTAAGAAGCTCAAGAGCGTGAAGGAACTGCTGGGTATCACCATTATGG
AGCGCAGCTCCTTCGAGAAGAACCCAATTGACTTTCTCGAAGCCAAAGGTTACAAGGAAGTCAAGAAGGA
CCTTATCATCAAGCTCCCAAAGTATAGCCTGTTCGAACTGGAGAATGGGCGGAAGCGGATGCTCGCCTCC
GCTGGCGAACTTCAGAAGGGTAATGAGCTGGCTCTCCCCTCCAAGTACGTGAATTTCCTCTACCTTGCAA
GCCATTACGAGAAGCTGAAGGGGAGCCCCGAGGACAACGAGCAAAAGCAACTGTTTGTGGAGCAGCATAA
GCATTATCTGGACGAGATCATTGAGCAGATTTCCGAGTTTTCTAAACGCGTCATTCTCGCTGATGCCAAC
CTCGATAAAGTCCTTAGCGCATACAATAAGCACAGAGACAAACCAATTCGGGAGCAGGCTGAGAATATCA
TCCACCTGTTCACCCTCACCAATCTTGGTGCCCCTGCCGCATTCAAGTACTTCGACACCACCATCGACCG
GAAACGCTATACCTCCACCAAAGAAGTGCTGGACGCCACCCTCATCCACCAGAGCATCACCGGACTTTAC
GAAACTCGGATTGACCTCTCACAGCTCGGAGGGGATGAGGGAGCTCCCAAGAAAAAGCGCAAGGTAGGTA
GTTCCGGATCCTAGACTCTCGAGGCGAATTTCTTATGATTTATGATTTTTATTATTAAATAAGTTATAAA
AAAAATAAGTGTATACAAATTTTAAAGTGACTCTTAGGTTTTAAAACGAAAATTCTTATTCTTGAGTAAC
TCTTTCCTGTAGGTCAGGTTGCTTTCTCAGGTATAGCATGAGGTCGCTCTTATTGACCACACCTCTACCG
GCATGCCGAGCAAATGCCTGCAAATCGCTCCCCATTTCTCTAGAGCGGCCGTGGTATCGTTTAGATTGGC
AATTACAGTGTCTTAGCTCACATGCTTATAACTAATTACATGACTCGAAGACATAAAAAACAAAAAAAGC
ACCACCGACTCGGTGCCACTTTTTCAAGTTGATAACGGACTAGCCTTATTTTAACTTGCTATTTCTAGCT
CTAAAACCGTATTTCAGTGTGGCCGCAGATCATTTATCTTTCACTGCGGAGAAGTTTCGAACGCCGAAAC
ATGCGCACCAACTTTCACTTCTACAGCGTTTGACCAAAATCTTTTGAACAGAACATTGTAGGGTGTGAAA
AAATGCGCACCTTTACCGCTAGCCCAAGAGGGCACTACAAAATCTAGAGTTGTACTTCAAACGTACATGT
AATCACCTTGTATATACTCGAAAGAAAACATCAAGTTTCTGTATAAATATGAGTGAAAGCATAATCATAC
ATTATCTTTTCAAAGATTGTCCGCGGTGGAGCTCCAGCTTTTGTTCCCTTTAGTGAGGGTTAATTGCGCG
CTTGGCGTAATCATGGTCATAGCTGTTTCCTGTGTGAAATTGTTATCCGCTCACAATTCCACACAACATA
CGAGCCGGAAGCATAAAGTGTAAAGCCTGGGGTGCCTAATGAGTGAGCTAACTCACATTAATTGCGTTGC
GCTCACTGCCCGCTTTCCAGTCGGGAAACCTGTCGTGCCAGCTGCATTAATGAATCGGCCAACGCGCGGG
GAGAGGCGGTTTGCGTATTGGGCGCTCTTCCGCTTCCTCGCTCACTGACTCGCTGCGCTCGGTCGTTCGG
CTGCGGCGAGCGGTATCAGCTCACTCAAAGGCGGTAATACGGTTATCCACAGAATCAGGGGATAACGCAG
GAAAGAACATGTGAGCAAAAGGCCAGCAAAAGGCCAGGAACCGTAAAAAGGCCGCGTTGCTGGCGTTTTT
CCATAGGCTCCGCCCCCCTGACGAGCATCACAAAAATCGACGCTCAAGTCAGAGGTGGCGAAACCCGACA
GGACTATAAAGATACCAGGCGTTTCCCCCTGGAAGCTCCCTCGTGCGCTCTCCTGTTCCGACCCTGCCGC
TTACCGGATACCTGTCCGCCTTTCTCCCTTCGGGAAGCGTGGCGCTTTCTCATAGCTCACGCTGTAGGTA
TCTCAGTTCGGTGTAGGTCGTTCGCTCCAAGCTGGGCTGTGTGCACGAACCCCCCGTTCAGCCCGACCGC
TGCGCCTTATCCGGTAACTATCGTCTTGAGTCCAACCCGGTAAGACACGACTTATCGCCACTGGCAGCAG
CCACTGGTAACAGGATTAGCAGAGCGAGGTATGTAGGCGGTGCTACAGAGTTCTTGAAGTGGTGGCCTAA
CTACGGCTACACTAGAAGAACAGTATTTGGTATCTGCGCTCTGCTGAAGCCAGTTACCTTCGGAAAAAGA
GTTGGTAGCTCTTGATCCGGCAAACAAACCACCGCTGGTAGCGGTGGTTTTTTTGTTTGCAAGCAGCAGA
TTACGCGCAGAAAAAAAGGATCTCAAGAAGATCCTTTGATCTTTTCTACGGGGTCTGACGCTCAGTGGAA
CGAAAACTCACGTTAAGGGATTTTGGTCATGAGATTATCAAAAAGGATCTTCACCTAGATCCTTTTAAAT
TAAAAATGAAGTTTTAAATCAATCTAAAGTATATATGAGTAAACTTGGTCTGACAGTTACCAATGCTTAA
TCAGTGAGGCACCTATCTCAGCGATCTGTCTATTTCGTTCATCCATAGTTGCCTGACTCCCCGTCGTGTA
GATAACTACGATACGGGAGGGCTTACCATCTGGCCCCAGTGCTGCAATGATACCGCGAGACCCACGCTCA
CCGGCTCCAGATTTATCAGCAATAAACCAGCCAGCCGGAAGGGCCGAGCGCAGAAGTGGTCCTGCAACTT
TATCCGCCTCCATCCAGTCTATTAATTGTTGCCGGGAAGCTAGAGTAAGTAGTTCGCCAGTTAATAGTTT
GCGCAACGTTGTTGCCATTGCTACAGGCATCGTGGTGTCACGCTCGTCGTTTGGTATGGCTTCATTCAGC
TCCGGTTCCCAACGATCAAGGCGAGTTACATGATCCCCCATGTTGTGCAAAAAAGCGGTTAGCTCCTTCG
GTCCTCCGATCGTTGTCAGAAGTAAGTTGGCCGCAGTGTTATCACTCATGGTTATGGCAGCACTGCATAA
TTCTCTTACTGTCATGCCATCCGTAAGATGCTTTTCTGTGACTGGTGAGTACTCAACCAAGTCATTCTGA
GAATAGTGTATGCGGCGACCGAGTTGCTCTTGCCCGGCGTCAATACGGGATAATACCGCGCCACATAGCA
GAACTTTAAAAGTGCTCATCATTGGAAAACGTTCTTCGGGGCGAAAACTCTCAAGGATCTTACCGCTGTT
GAGATCCAGTTCGATGTAACCCACTCGTGCACCCAACTGATCTTCAGCATCTTTTACTTTCACCAGCGTT
TCTGGGTGAGCAAAAACAGGAAGGCAAAATGCCGCAAAAAAGGGAATAAGGGCGACACGGAAATGTTGAA
TACTCATACTCTTCCTTTTTCAATATTATTGAAGCATTTATCAGGGTTATTGTCTCATGAGCGGATACAT
ATTTGAATGTATTTAGAAAAATAAACAAATAGGGGTTCCGCGCACATTTCCCCGAAAAGTGCCACCTGAA
CGAAGCATCTGTGCTTCATTTTGTAGAACAAAAATGCAACGCGAGAGCGCTAATTTTTCAAACAAAGAAT
CTGAGCTGCATTTTTACAGAACAGAAATGCAACGCGAAAGCGCTATTTTACCAACGAAGAATCTGTGCTT
CATTTTTGTAAAACAAAAATGCAACGCGAGAGCGCTAATTTTTCAAACAAAGAATCTGAGCTGCATTTTT
ACAGAACAGAAATGCAACGCGAGAGCGCTATTTTACCAACAAAGAATCTATACTTCTTTTTTGTTCTACA
AAAATGCATCCCGAGAGCGCTATTTTTCTAACAAAGCATCTTAGATTACTTTTTTTCTCCTTTGTGCGCT
CTATAATGCAGTCTCTTGATAACTTTTTGCACTGTAGGTCCGTTAAGGTTAGAAGAAGGCTACTTTGGTG
TCTATTTTCTCTTCCATAAAAAAAGCCTGACTCCACTTCCCGCGTTTACTGATTACTAGCGAAGCTGCGG
GTGCATTTTTTCAAGATAAAGGCATCCCCGATTATATTCTATACCGATGTGGATTGCGCATACTTTGTGA
ACAGAAAGTGATAGCGTTGATGATTCTTCATTGGTCAGAAAATTATGAACGGTTTCTTCTATTTTGTCTC
TATATACTACGTATAGGAAATGTTTACATTTTCGTATTGTTTTCGATTCACTCTATGAATAGTTCTTACT
ACAATTTTTTTGTCTAAAGAGTAATACTAGAGATAAACATAAAAAATGTAGAGGTCGAGTTTAGATGCAA
GTTCAAGGAGCGAAAGGTGGATGGGTAGGTTATATAGGGATATAGCACAGAGATATATAGCAAAGAGATA
CTTTTGAGCAATGTTTGTGGAAGCGGTATTCGCAATATTTTAGTAGCTCGTTACAGTCCGGTGCGTTTTT
GGTTTTTTGAAAGTGCGTCTTCAGAGCGCTTTTGGTTTTCAAAAGCGCTCTGAAGTTCCTATACTTTCTA
GCTAGAGAATAGGAACTTCGGAATAGGAACTTCAAAGCGTTTCCGAAAACGAGCGCTTCCGAAAATGCAA
CGCGAGCTGCGCACATACAGCTCACTGTTCACGTCGCACCTATATCTGCGTGTTGCCTGTATATATATAT
ACATGAGAAGAACGGCATAGTGCGTGTTTATGCTTAAATGCGTACTTATATGCGTCTATTTATGTAGGAT
GAAAGGTAGTCTAGTACCTCCTGTGATATTATCCCATTCCATGCGGGGTATCGTATGCTTCCTTCAGCAC
TACCCTTTAGCTGTTCTATATGCTGCCACTCCTCAATTGGATTAGTCTCATCCTTCAATGCTATCATTTC
CTTTGATATTGGATCATACTAAGAAACCATTATTATCATGACATTAACCTATAAAAATAGGCGTATCACG
AGGCCCTTTCGTCTCGCGCGTTTCGGTGATGACGGTGAAAACCTCTGACACATGCAGCTCCCGGAGACGG
TCACAGCTTGTCTGTAAGCGGATGCCGGGAGCAGACAAGCCCGTCAGGGCGCGTCAGCGGGTGTTGGCGG
GTGTCGGGGCTGGCTTAACTATGCGGCATCAGAGCAGATTGTACTGAGAGTGCACCATATCGACTACGTC
GTTAAGGCCGTTTCTGACAGAGTAAAATTCTTGAGGGAACTTTCACCATTATGGGAAATGGTTCAAGAAG
GTATTGACTTAAACTCCATCAAATGGTCAGGTCATTGAGTGTTTTTTATTTGTTGTATTTTTTTTTTTTT
AGAGAAAATCCTCCAATATATAAATTAGGAATCATAGTTTCATGATTTTCTGTTACACCTAACTTTTTGT
GTGGTGCCCTCCTCCTTGTCAATATTAATGTTAAAGTGCAATTCTTTTTCCTTATCACGTTGAGCCATTA
GTATCAATTTGCTTACCTGTATTCCTTTACATCCTCCTTTTTCTCCTTCTTGATAAATGTATGTAGATTG
CGTATATAGTTTCGTCTACCCTATGAACATATTCCATTTTGTAATTTCGTGTCGTTTCTATTATGAATTT
CATTTATAAAGTTTATGTACAAATATCATAAAAAAAGAGAATCTTTTTAAGCAAGGATTTTCTTAACTTC
TTCGGCGACAGCATCACCGACTTCGGTGGTACTGTTGGAACCACCTAAATCACCAGTTCTGATACCTGCA
TCCAAAACCTTTTTAACTGCATCTTCAATGGCCTTACCTTCTTCAGGCAAGTTCAATGACAATTTCAACA
TCATTGCAGCAGACAAGATAGTGGCGATAGGGTTGACCTTATTCTTTGGCAAATCTGGAGCAGAACCGTG
GCATGGTTCGTACAAACCAAATGCGGTGTTCTTGTCTGGCAAAGAGGCCAAGGACGCAGATGGCAACAAA
CCCAAGGAACCTGGGATAACGGAGGCTTCATCGGAGATGATATCACCAAACATGTTGCTGGTGATTATAA
TACCATTTAGGTGGGTTGGGTTCTTAACTAGGATCATGGCGGCAGAATCAATCAATTGATGTTGAACCTT
CAATGTAGGAAATTCGTTCTTGATGGTTTCCTCCACAGTTTTTCTCCATAATCTTGAAGAGGCCAAAACA
TTAGCTTTATCCAAGGACCAAATAGGCAATGGTGGCTCATGTTGTAGGGCCATGAAAGCGGCCATTCTTG
TGATTCTTTGCACTTCTGGAACGGTGTATTGTTCACTATCCCAAGCGACACCATCACCATCGTCTTCCTT
TCTCTTACCAAAGTAAATACCTCCCACTAATTCTCTGACAACAACGAAGTCAGTACCTTTAGCAAATTGT
GGCTTGATTGGAGATAAGTCTAAAAGAGAGTCGGATGCAAAGTTACATGGTCTTAAGTTGGCGTACAATT
GAAGTTCTTTACGGATTTTTAGTAAACCTTGTTCAGGTCTAACACTACCTGTACCCCATTTAGGACCACC
CACAGCACCTAACAAAACGGCATCAGCCTTCTTGGAGGCTTCCAGCGCCTCATCTGGAAGTGGAACACCT
GTAGCATCTATAGCAGCACCACCAATTAAATGATTTTCGAAATCGAACTTGACATTGGAACGAACATCAG
AAATAGCTTTAAGAACCTTAATGGCTTCGGCTGTGATTTCTTGACCAACGTGGTCACCTGGCAAAACGAC
GATCTTCTTAGGGGCAGACATTAGAATGGTATATCCTTGAAATATATATATATATATTGCTGAAATGTAA
AAGGTAAGAAAAGTTAGAAAGTAAGACGATTGCTAACCACCTATTGGAAAAAACAATAGGTCCTTAAATA
ATATTGTCAACTTCAAGTATTGTGATGCAAGCATTTAGTCATGAACGCTTCTCTATTCTATATGAAAAGC
CGGTTCCGGCGCTCTCACCTTTCCTTTTTCTCCCAATTTTTCAGTTGAAAAAGGTATATGCGTCAGGCGA
CCTCTGAAATTAACAAAAAATTTCCAGTCATCGAATTTGATTCTGTGCGATAGCGCCCCTGTGTGTTCTC
GTTATGTTGAGGAAAAAAATAATGGTTGCTAAGAGATTCGAACTCTTGCATCTTACGATACCTGAGTATT
CCCACAGTTAACTGCGGTCAAGATATTTCTTGAATCAGGCGCCTTAGACCGCTCGGCCAAACAACCAATT
ACTTGTTGAGAAATAGAGTATAATTATCCTATAAATATAACGTTTTTGAACACACATGAACAAGGAAGTA
CAGGACAATTGATTTTGAAGAGAATGTGGATTTTGATGTAATTGTTGGGATTCCATTTTTAATAAGGCAA
TAATATTAGGTATGTAGATATACTAGAAGTTCTCCTCGACCGGTCGATATGCGGTGTGAAATACCGCACA
GATGCGTAAGGAGAAAATACCGCATCAGGAAATTGTAAGCGTTAATATTTTGTTAAAATTCGCGTTAAAT
TTTTGTTAAATCAGCTCATTTTTTAACCAATAGGCCGAAATCGGCAAAATCCCTTATAAATCAAAAGAAT
AGACCGAGATAGGGT
[37 nt withheld, positions 11916-11952]
AAAGAACGTGGACTCCAACGTCAAAGG
[49 nt withheld, positions 11980-12028]
T
[91 nt withheld, positions 12030-12120]
G
[124 nt withheld, positions 12122-12245]
CCATTCGCCATTCAGGCTGCGCAACTGTTGGGAAGGGCGATCGGTGCGGGCCTCTTCGCTATTACGCCAG
CTGGCGAAAGGGGGATGTGCTGCAAGGCGATTAAGTTGGGTAACGCCAGGGTTTTCCCAGTCACGACGTT
Features (pLannotate 1.2.2; 26 found; start..end, strand, type, name):
     27..45      +  promoter       T7 promoter: promoter for bacteriophage T7 RNA polymerase
     54..107     -  misc_feature   MCS (fragment): pBluescript multiple cloning site
    132..798     +  promoter       GAP promoter: S. cerevisiae TDH3; promoter for glyceraldehyde-3-phosphate dehydrogenase
    833..4936    +  CDS            cas9: CAS9_STRP1 - Also known as csn1 From Streptococcus pyogenes serotype M1.
   4994..5181    +  terminator     ADH1 terminator: S. cerevisiae ADH1; transcription terminator for the S. cerevisiae alcohol dehydrogenase 1 (ADH1) gene
   5299..5318    -  terminator     SUP4 terminator: transcription terminator for the S. cerevisiae SUP4 tRNA gene
   5323..5397    -  misc_RNA       gRNA scaffold: guide RNA scaffold for the Streptococcus pyogenes CRISPR/Cas9 system
   5418..5686    -  promoter       SNR52 promoter: promoter for the S. cerevisiae small nucleolar RNA gene SNR52
   5717..5735    -  promoter       T3 promoter: promoter for bacteriophage T3 RNA polymerase
   5778..5800    -  protein_bind   lac operator (fragment): The lac repressor binds to the lac operator to inhibit transcription in E. coli. This inhibition can be relieved by adding lactose or isopropyl-β-D-thiogalactopyranoside (IPTG). lac repressor encoded by lacI
   5804..5834    -  promoter       lac promoter: promoter for the E. coli lac operon
   5849..5870    -  protein_bind   CAP binding site: CAP binding activates transcription in the presence of cAMP. E. coli catabolite activator protein
   5883..5975    -  CDS            lacI (fragment): lac repressor; lacI; The lac repressor binds to the lac operator to inhibit transcription in E. coli. This inhibition can be relieved by adding lactose or isopropyl-β-D-thiogalactopyranoside (IPTG).
   6158..6746    -  rep_origin     ori: high-copy-number ColE1/pMB1/pBR322/pUC origin of replication
   6917..7777    -  CDS            AmpR: β-lactamase; bla; confers resistance to ampicillin, carbenicillin, and related antibiotics
   7778..7882    -  promoter       AmpR promoter: bla
   7909..9255    -  rep_origin     2μ ori: yeast 2μ plasmid origin of replication
   9323..9358    +  CDS            rop (fragment): Rop protein, which maintains plasmids at low copy number; rop
   9460..9510    +  misc_feature   bom (fragment): basis of mobility region from pBR322
   9509..9625    +  CDS            NFS1 (fragment): NFS1_YEAST - Also known as SPL1 From Saccharomyces cerevisiae (strain ATCC 204508 / S288c) (Baker's yeast).
   9990..11081   -  CDS            LEU2: LEU3_YEAST - Experimental evidence at protein level: Swiss-Prot protein existence level 1. Catalyzes the oxidation of 3-carboxy-2-hydroxy-4- methylpentanoate (3-isopropylmalate) to 3-carboxy-4-methyl-2- oxopentanoate. The product decarboxylates to 4-methyl-2 oxopentanoate. From Saccharomyces cerevisiae (strain ATCC 204508 / S288c) (Baker's yeast).
  11082..11489   -  promoter       LEU2 promoter: S. cerevisiae LEU2
  11629..11706   -  CDS            YO192_YEAST (fragment): Experimental evidence at protein level: Swiss-Prot protein existence level 1. From Saccharomyces cerevisiae (strain ATCC 204508 / S288c) (Baker's yeast).
  11737..11789   +  misc_feature   bom (fragment): basis of mobility region from pBR322
  11817..12245   -  rep_origin     f1 ori (sequence partly withheld): f1 bacteriophage origin of replication; arrow indicates direction of (+) strand synthesis
  12249..19      -  CDS            lacZα (fragment) (across the origin): LacZα fragment of β-galactosidase; lacZ fragment
