[The description below was written by a language model from this plasmid's Addgene catalogue record and pLannotate feature annotations shown in this document.]
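Description:
pML107-VHT1 is an all-in-one yeast CRISPR plasmid built on the pML107 backbone, carrying both Streptococcus pyogenes Cas9 and a single guide RNA directed against the Saccharomyces cerevisiae VHT1 gene (YGR065C). It is a shuttle vector of about 12.4 kb. In E. coli it replicates from a high-copy ColE1/pUC-type origin and is selected through the AmpR β-lactamase gene. In yeast it is maintained as a multicopy episome through the 2μ origin and selected by complementation of leucine auxotrophy with a LEU2 cassette under its own promoter. An f1 origin, T7 and T3 promoters, and lac/lacZα fragments are leftovers of the pBluescript-derived backbone, and the small rop, bom, NFS1 and other yeast gene fragments appear to be remnants flanking the marker rather than functional elements.

The payload comprises two expression units. Cas9 is driven by the strong constitutive TDH3 (GAP) promoter and terminated by the ADH1 terminator. On the opposite strand, the RNA polymerase III-transcribed SNR52 promoter drives the guide RNA, which consists of the 20-nt VHT1-specific spacer fused to the S. pyogenes gRNA scaffold and ended by the SUP4 tRNA terminator. The spacer was introduced as a short oligonucleotide insert between SwaI and BclI sites, both of which were destroyed during cloning.

Transforming yeast with this single plasmid supplies both nuclease and guide, producing a double-strand break at the VHT1 locus. That break can be used for gene disruption or, with a co-supplied repair template, for precise editing. The record links the plasmid to a study of genetic modifiers that alter gene essentiality, but does not state the specific edit intended at VHT1.
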