Addgene plasmid #232898: pML107-VHT1
Purpose: Plasmid expressing Cas9 and gRNA TGCGGCCACACTGAAATACG which targets the VHT1 gene.
Depositing lab: Jolanda Van Leeuwen. Depositing organization: University of Massachusetts, Worcester. Publication: The modifiers that cause changes in gene essentiality. Batte A, Bosch-Guiteras N, Pons C, Ota M, Lopes M, Sharma S, Tellini N, Paltenghi C, Conti M, Kan KT, Ho UL, Wiederkehr M, Barraud J, Ashe M, Aloy P, Liti G, Chabes A, Parts L, van Leeuwen J. Cell Syst. 2026 Mar 2:101515. doi: 10.1016/j.cels.2025.101515. PubMed 41775267.
Backbone
  Vector backbone: pML107
  Backbone manufacturer: Laughery et al, 2015, Yeast
  Backbone size w/o insert (bp): 12367
  Vector type: Yeast Expression, CRISPR
  Selectable markers: LEU2
Growth in bacteria
  Bacterial resistance: Ampicillin, 100 μg/mL
  Growth temperature: 37°C
  Growth strain: DH5alpha
  Copy number: High Copy
Gene/Insert
  Gene/Insert name: VHT1 gRNA (alt name: YGR065C)
  gRNA/shRNA sequence: TGCGGCCACACTGAAATACG
  Species: S. cerevisiae (budding yeast)
  Insert size (bp): 33
  Entrez Gene: VHT1
  Promoter: snR52
  Cloning method: Restriction Enzyme; 5′ cloning site SwaI (destroyed during cloning); 3′ cloning site BclI (destroyed during cloning)
Terms and licenses: Academic/Nonprofit Terms; Industry Terms: Not Available to Industry
How to cite: pML107-VHT1 was a gift from Jolanda Van Leeuwen (Addgene plasmid # 232898 ; http://n2t.net/addgene:232898 ; RRID:Addgene_232898)
